>Addgene plasmid #207884 | pTarget-Dual | addgene full sequence | sequence record 422556 | Addgene NGS Result
TCTTGCTCGAGGCCGCGATTAAATTCCAACATGGATGCTGATTTATATGGGTATAAATGGGCTCGCGATA
ATGTCGGGCAATCAGGTGCGACAATCTATCGATTGTACGGGAAGCCCGATGCGCCAGAGTTGTTTCTGAA
ACATGGCAAAGGTAGCGTTGCCAATGATGTTACAGATGAGATGGTCAGACTAAACTGGCTGACGGAATTT
ATGCCTCTTCCGACCATCAAGCATTTTATCCGTACTCCTGATGATGCATGGTTACTCACCACTGCGATCC
CCGGGAAAACAGCATTCCAGGTATTAGAAGAATATCCTGATTCAGGTGAAAATATTGTTGATGCGCTGGC
AGTGTTCCTGCGCCGGTTGCATTCGATTCCTGTTTGTAATTGTCCTTTTAACAGCGATCGCGTATTTCGT
CTCGCTCAGGCGCAATCACGAATGCATAACGGTTTGGTTGATGCGAGTGATTTTGATGACGAGCGTAATG
GCTGGCCTGTTGAACAAGTCTGGAAAGAAATGCATAAGCTTTTGCCATTCTCACCGGATTCAGTCGTCAC
TCATGGTGATTTCTCACTTGATAACCTTATTTTTGACGAGGGGAAATTAATAGGTTGTATTGATGTTGGA
CGAGTCGGAATCGCAGACCGATACCAGGATCTTGCCATCCTATGGAACTGCCTCGGTGAGTTTTCTCCTT
CATTACAGAAACGGCTTTTTCAAAAATATGGTATTGATAATCCTGATATGAATAAATTGCAGTTTCATTT
GATGCTCGATGAGTTTTTCTAATCAGAATTGGTTAATTGGTTGTAACACTGGCACTCAACCAAGTCATTC
TGATTTCCGCTTATTCAACCCTTTAGAATAGTGTATGCGGCGACCGAGTTGCTCTTGCCCGGCGTCAATA
CGGGATGCTTTCCACTTATTCAACCTTTTATAGCCTAAACGTCGTATAGGAGCATTTCTAAACGTCGTAT
AGGAGCATTTCCGCGGAGACAGATCGCTGAGATAGGTGCCTCACTGATTAAGCATTGGTAACTGTCAGAC
CAAGTTTACTCATATATACTTTAGATTGATTTAAAACTTCATTTTTAATTTAAAAGGATCTAGGTGAAGA
TCCTTTTTGATAATCTCATGACCAAAATCCCTTAACGTGAGTTTTCGTTCCACTGAGCGTCAGACCCCGT
AGAAAAGATCAAAGGATCTTCTTGAGATCCTTTTTTTCTGCGCGTAATCTGCTGCTTGCAAACAAAAAAA
CCACCGCTACCAGCGGTGGTTTGTTTGCCGGATCAAGAGCTACCAACTCTTTTTCCGAAGGTAACTGGCT
TCAGCAGAGCGCAGATACCAAATACTGTTCTTCTAGTGTAGCCGTAGTTAGGCCACCACTTCAAGAACTC
TGTAGCACCGCCTACATACCTCGCTCTGCTAATCCTGTTACCAGTGGCTGCTGCCAGTGGCGATAAGTCG
TGTCTTACCGGGTTGGACTCAAGACGATAGTTACCGGATAAGGCGCAGCGGTCGGGCTGAACGGGGGGTT
CGTGCACACAGCCCAGCTTGGAGCGAACGACCTACACCGAACTGAGATACCTACAGCGTGAGCTATGAGA
AAGCGCCACGCTTCCCGAAGGGAGAAAGGCGGACAGGTATCCGGTAAGCGGCAGGGTCGGAACAGGAGAG
CGCACGAGGGAGCTTCCAGGGGGAAACGCCTGGTATCTTTATAGTCCTGTCGGGTTTCGCCACCTCTGAC
TTGAGCGTCGATTTTTGTGATGCTCGTCAGGGGGGCGGAGCCTATGGAAAAACGCCAGCAACGCGGCCTT
TTTACGGTTCCTGGCGACGTCGCGCAACGCAATTAATGTGAGTTAGCTCACTCATTAGGCACCCTTGAGG
AGGTTTCTCTGTCTCACTCATTAGGCACCCTTGAGGAGGTTTCTCTGTTAATCCAGGCATCAAATAAAAC
GAAAGGCTCAGTCGAAAGACTGGGCCTTTCGTTTTATCTGTTGTTTGTCGGTGAACGCTCTCTACTAGAG
TCACACTGGCTCACCTTCGGGTGGGCCTTTCTGCGTTTATAGCATCACGTGCTATAAAAATAATTATAAT
TTAAATTTTTTAATATAAATATATAAATTAAAAATAGAAAGTAAAAAAAGAAATTAAAGAAAAAATAGTT
TTTGTTTTCCGAAGATGTAAAAGACTCTAGGGGGATCGCCAACAAATACTACCTTTTACCTTGCTCTTCC
TGCTCTCAGGTATTAATGCCGAATTGTTTCATCTTGTCTGTGTAGAAGACCACACACGAAAATCCTGTGA
TTTTACATTTTACTTATCGTTAATCGAATGTATATCTATTTAATCTGCTTTTCTTGTCTAATAAATATAT
ATGTAAAGTACGCTTTTTGTTGAAATTTTTTAAACCTTTGTTTATTTTTTTTTCTTCATTCCGTAACTCT
TCTACCTTCTTTATTTACTTTCTAAAATCCAAATACAAAACATAAAAATAAATAAACACAGAGTAAATTC
CCAAATTATTCCATCATTAAAAGATACGAGGCGCGTGTAAGTTACAGGCAAGCGATCCTAGTACACTCTA
TATTTTTTTATGCCTCGGTAATGATTTTCATTTTTTTTTTCCACCTAGCGGATGACTCTTTTTTTTTCTT
AGCGATTGGCATTATCACATAATGAATTATACATTATATAAAGTAATGTGATTTCTTCGAAGAATATACT
AAAAAATGAGCAGGCAAGATAAACGAAGGCAAAGATGACAGAGCAGAAAGCCCTAGTAAAGCGTATTACA
AATGAAACCAAGATTCAGATTGCGATCTCTTTAAAGGGTGGTCCCCTAGCGATAGAGCACTCGATCTTCC
CAGAAAAAGAGGCAGAAGCAGTAGCAGAACAGGCCACACAATCGCAAGTGATTAACGTCCACACAGGTAT
AGGGTTTCTGGACCATATGATACATGCTCTGGCCAAGCATTCCGGCTGGTCGCTAATCGTTGAGTGCATT
GGTGACTTACACATAGACGACCATCACACCACTGAAGACTGCGGGATTGCTCTCGGTCAAGCTTTTAAAG
AGGCCCTAGGGGCCGTGCGTGGAGTAAAAAGGTTTGGATCAGGATTTGCGCCTTTGGATGAGGCACTTTC
CAGAGCGGTGGTAGATCTTTCGAACAGGCCGTACGCAGTTGTCGAACTTGGTTTGCAAAGGGAGAAAGTA
GGAGATCTCTCTTGCGAGATGATCCCGCATTTTCTTGAAAGCTTTGCAGAGGCTAGCAGAATTACCCTCC
ACGTTGATTGTCTGCGAGGCAAGAATGATCATCACCGTAGTGAGAGTGCGTTCAAGGCTCTTGCGGTTGC
CATAAGAGAAGCCACCTCGCCCAATGGTACCAACGATGTTCCCTCCACCAAAGGTGTTCTTATGTAGTTT
TACACAGGAGTCTGGACTTGATCGATTTATTCAACAAAGCCACGTTGTGTCTCAAAATCTCTGATGTTAC
ATTGCACAAGATAAAAATATATCATCATGAACAATAAAACTGTCTGCTTACATAAACAGTAATACAAGGG
GTGTTATGAGCCATATTCAACGGGAAACG
Features (pLannotate 1.2.2; 10 found; start..end, strand, type, name):
    865..916     -  CDS            bla(M) (fragment): β-lactamase lacking the signal sequence; bla(M); allows cytosolic expression of β-lactamase
    997..1040    +  CDS            bla(M) (fragment): β-lactamase lacking the signal sequence; bla(M); allows cytosolic expression of β-lactamase
   1212..1800    +  rep_origin     ori: high-copy-number ColE1/pMB1/pBR322/pUC origin of replication
   1854..1875    +  protein_bind   CAP binding site: CAP binding activates transcription in the presence of cAMP. E. coli catabolite activator protein
   1951..2022    +  terminator     rrnB T1 terminator: transcription terminator T1 from the E. coli rrnB gene
   2038..2065    +  terminator     T7Te terminator: phage T7 early transcription terminator
   2074..2577    +  misc_feature   CEN/ARS: S. cerevisiae CEN6 centromere fused to an autonomously replicating sequence
   2578..2764    +  promoter       HIS3 promoter: S. cerevisiae HIS3
   2765..3427    +  CDS            HIS3: imidazoleglycerol-phosphate dehydratase, required for histidine biosynthesis; S. cerevisiae HIS3; yeast auxotrophic marker
   3576..792     +  CDS            KanR (across the origin): aminoglycoside phosphotransferase; aph(3')-Ia; confers resistance to kanamycin in bacteria or G418 (Geneticin®) in eukaryotes
