[The description below was written by a language model from this plasmid's Addgene catalogue record and pLannotate feature annotations shown in this document.]
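Description:
pTarget-Dual is a small bacterial target plasmid derived from pACYC184. It carries the cognate recognition sites for two LAGLIDADG-type homing endonucleases: I-OnuI (from O. novo-ulmi) and I-GpeMI (from G. penicillata). Each site is a 22 bp insert introduced by Gibson assembly. The plasmid encodes no nuclease and no expression cassette for a payload gene. It serves as a cleavable substrate, so that a meganuclease supplied from elsewhere can cut it, with plasmid loss or loss of its marker as the readout. The associated work concerns intein-based, thermoregulated meganucleases for containment of genetic material, which fits this use as a reporter of nuclease activity in cells.

The backbone has been heavily reworked. The chloramphenicol marker was replaced with a kanamycin resistance gene, annotated as aph(3')-Ia and spanning the sequence origin. The p15A origin was swapped for a pBR322-type ColE1/pMB1 origin, and the catalogue lists the plasmid as low copy. A CEN6-ARSH4 element and a HIS3 cassette with its own promoter were added so the plasmid could be assembled and maintained in yeast, with selection by histidine prototrophy. The annotation also picks up rrnB T1 and T7Te terminators, a CAP binding site, and two very short β-lactamase fragments. These fragments appear to be backbone remnants rather than a functional ampicillin marker.

The two target sites are not called in the feature table, so their positions cannot be read from it. The sequenced record (3,599 nt) is also somewhat shorter than the stated total size of 3,743 bp.
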