Addgene plasmid #207884: pTarget-Dual
Purpose: Carries the cognate target sites for the homing endonucleases I-OnuI and I-GpeMI.
Depositing lab: David Edgell. Depositing organization: University of Western Ontario. Publication: Intein-based thermoregulated meganucleases for containment of genetic material. Foo GW, Leichthammer CD, Saita IM, Lukas ND, Batko IZ, Heinrichs DE, Edgell DR. Nucleic Acids Res. 2024 Feb 28;52(4):2066-2077. doi: 10.1093/nar/gkad1247. PubMed 38180814.
Backbone
  Vector backbone: pACYC184
  Backbone manufacturer: New England Biolabs
  Backbone size w/o insert (bp): 3699
  Total vector size (bp): 3743
  Modifications to backbone: CmR swapped for KanR, p15A ori swapped for pBR322, inserted the I-OnuI and I-GpeMI target sites, Cen6-ArsH4-His3 included for yeast assemblies.
  Vector type: Bacterial Expression, Synthetic Biology
  Selectable markers: HIS3
Growth in bacteria
  Bacterial resistance: Kanamycin, 50 μg/mL
  Growth temperature: 37°C
  Growth strain: DH5alpha
  Copy number: Low Copy
Gene/Insert 1
  Gene/Insert name: I-OnuI target site
  Species: O. novo-ulmi
  Insert size (bp): 22
  Cloning method: Gibson Cloning
  Sequencing primers: 5′ gaatagtgtatgcggcgac
Gene/Insert 2
  Gene/Insert name: I-GpeMI target site
  Species: G. penicillata
  Insert size (bp): 22
  Cloning method: Gibson Cloning
  Sequencing primers: 5′ gatgacgagcgtaatggctg
Terms and licenses: Academic/Nonprofit Terms; Industry Terms: Not Available to Industry
Depositor comments: The Edgell Lab uses EPI300 E. coli for transformation, but DH5alpha will also be fine.
How to cite: pTarget-Dual was a gift from David Edgell (Addgene plasmid # 207884 ; http://n2t.net/addgene:207884 ; RRID:Addgene_207884)
